>Addgene plasmid #140305 | pDEST40-2XFL-Src-S4-UD | addgene full sequence | sequence record 288247 | Addgene NGS Result
GACGGATCGGGAGATCTCCCGATCCCCTATGGTGCACTCTCAGTACAATCTGCTCTGATGCCGCATAGTT
AAGCCAGTATCTGCTCCCTGCTTGTGTGTTGGAGGTCGCTGAGTAGTGCGCGAGCAAAATTTAAGCTACA
ACAAGGCAAGGCTTGACCGACAATTGCATGAAGAATCTGCTTAGGGTTAGGCGTTTTGCGCTGCTTCGCG
ATGTACGGGCCAGATATACGCGTTGACATTGATTATTGACTAGTTATTAATAGTAATCAATTACGGGGTC
ATTAGTTCATAGCCCATATATGGAGTTCCGCGTTACATAACTTACGGTAAATGGCCCGCCTGGCTGACCG
CCCAACGACCCCCGCCCATTGACGTCAATAATGACGTATGTTCCCATAGTAACGCCAATAGGGACTTTCC
ATTGACGTCAATGGGTGGAGTATTTACGGTAAACTGCCCACTTGGCAGTACATCAAGTGTATCATATGCC
AAGTACGCCCCCTATTGACGTCAATGACGGTAAATGGCCCGCCTGGCATTATGCCCAGTACATGACCTTA
TGGGACTTTCCTACTTGGCAGTACATCTACGTATTAGTCATCGCTATTACCATGGTGATGCGGTTTTGGC
AGTACATCAATGGGCGTGGATAGCGGTTTGACTCACGGGGATTTCCAAGTCTCCACCCCATTGACGTCAA
TGGGAGTTTGTTTTGGCACCAAAATCAACGGGACTTTCCAAAATGTCGTAACAACTCCGCCCCATTGACG
CAAATGGGCGGTAGGCGTGTACGGTGGGAGGTCTATATAAGCAGAGCTCTCTGGCTAACTAGAGAACCCA
CTGCTTACTGGCTTATCGAAATTAATACGACTCACTATAGGGAGACCCAAGCTGGCTAGTTAAGCTATCA
ACAAGTTTGTACAAAAAAGCAGGCTTCGAAGGAGATAGAACCATGGGTAGCAACAAGAGCAAGCCCAAGG
ATGCCAGCCAGCGGCGCCGCAGCCTGGAGCCCGCCGAGAACGTGCACGGCGCTGGCGGGGGCGCTTTCCC
CGCCTCGCAGACCCCCAGCAAGCCAGCCTCGGCCGACGGCCACCGCGGCCCCAGCGCGGCCTTCGCCCCC
GCGGCCGCCGAGCCCAAGCTGTTCGGAGGCTTCAACTCCTCGGACACCGTCGACCCAGCTTTCTTGTACA
AAGTGGTTGATCTAGAGGATTACAAGGATGACGACGATAAGGGAGATTACAAGGATGACGACGATAAGTG
ATCTAGAGGGCCCGCGGTTCGAAGGTAAGCCTATCCCTAACCCTCTCCTCGGTCTCGATTCTACGCGTAC
CGGTCATCATCACCATCACCATTGAGTTTAAACCCGCTGATCAGCCTCGACTGTGCCTTCTAGTTGCCAG
CCATCTGTTGTTTGCCCCTCCCCCGTGCCTTCCTTGACCCTGGAAGGTGCCACTCCCACTGTCCTTTCCT
AATAAAATGAGGAAATTGCATCGCATTGTCTGAGTAGGTGTCATTCTATTCTGGGGGGTGGGGTGGGGCA
GGACAGCAAGGGGGAGGATTGGGAAGACAATAGCAGGCATGCTGGGGATGCGGTGGGCTCTATGGCTTCT
GAGGCGGAAAGAACCAGCTGGGGCTCTAGGGGGTATCCCC
[124 nt withheld, positions 1651-1774]
C
[91 nt withheld, positions 1776-1866]
A
[49 nt withheld, positions 1868-1916]
CCTTTGACGTTGGAGTCCACGTTCTTT
[37 nt withheld, positions 1944-1980]
ACCCTATCTCGGTCTATTCTTTTGATTTATAAGGGATTTTGCCGATTTCGGCCTATTGGTTAAAAAATGA
GCTGATTTAACAAAAATTTAACGCGAATTAATTCTGTGGAATGTGTGTCAGTTAGGGTGTGGAAAGTCCC
CAGGCTCCCCAGCAGGCAGAAGTATGCAAAGCATGCATCTCAATTAGTCAGCAACCAGGTGTGGAAAGTC
CCCAGGCTCCCCAGCAGGCAGAAGTATGCAAAGCATGCATCTCAATTAGTCAGCAACCATAGTCCCGCCC
CTAACTCCGCCCATCCCGCCCCTAACTCCGCCCAGTTCCGCCCATTCTCCGCCCCATGGCTGACTAATTT
TTTTTATTTATGCAGAGGCCGAGGCCGCCTCTGCCTCTGAGCTATTCCAGAAGTAGTGAGGAGGCTTTTT
TGGAGGCCTAGGCTTTTGCAAAAAGCTCCCGGGAGCTTGTATATCCATTTTCGGATCTGATCAAGAGACA
GGATGAGGATCGTTTCGCATGATTGAACAAGATGGATTGCACGCAGGTTCTCCGGCCGCTTGGGTGGAGA
GGCTATTCGGCTATGACTGGGCACAACAGACAATCGGCTGCTCTGATGCCGCCGTGTTCCGGCTGTCAGC
GCAGGGGCGCCCGGTTCTTTTTGTCAAGACCGACCTGTCCGGTGCCCTGAATGAACTGCAGGACGAGGCA
GCGCGGCTATCGTGGCTGGCCACGACGGGCGTTCCTTGCGCAGCTGTGCTCGACGTTGTCACTGAAGCGG
GAAGGGACTGGCTGCTATTGGGCGAAGTGCCGGGGCAGGATCTCCTGTCATCTCACCTTGCTCCTGCCGA
GAAAGTATCCATCATGGCTGATGCAATGCGGCGGCTGCATACGCTTGATCCGGCTACCTGCCCATTCGAC
CACCAAGCGAAACATCGCATCGAGCGAGCACGTACTCGGATGGAAGCCGGTCTTGTCGATCAGGATGATC
TGGACGAAGAGCATCAGGGGCTCGCGCCAGCCGAACTGTTCGCCAGGCTCAAGGCGCGCATGCCCGACGG
CGAGGATCTCGTCGTGACCCATGGCGATGCCTGCTTGCCGAATATCATGGTGGAAAATGGCCGCTTTTCT
GGATTCATCGACTGTGGCCGGCTGGGTGTGGCGGACCGCTATCAGGACATAGCGTTGGCTACCCGTGATA
TTGCTGAAGAGCTTGGCGGCGAATGGGCTGACCGCTTCCTCGTGCTTTACGGTATCGCCGCTCCCGATTC
GCAGCGCATCGCCTTCTATCGCCTTCTTGACGAGTTCTTCTGAGCGGGACTCTGGGGTTCGCGAAATGAC
CGACCAAGCGACGCCCAACCTGCCATCACGAGATTTCGATTCCACCGCCGCCTTCTATGAAAGGTTGGGC
TTCGGAATCGTTTTCCGGGACGCCGGCTGGATGATCCTCCAGCGCGGGGATCTCATGCTGGAGTTCTTCG
CCCACCCCAACTTGTTTATTGCAGCTTATAATGGTTACAAATAAAGCAATAGCATCACAAATTTCACAAA
TAAAGCATTTTTTTCACTGCATTCTAGTTGTGGTTTGTCCAAACTCATCAATGTATCTTATCATGTCTGT
ATACCGTCGACCTCTAGCTAGAGCTTGGCGTAATCATGGTCATAGCTGTTTCCTGTGTGAAATTGTTATC
CGCTCACAATTCCACACAACATACGAGCCGGAAGCATAAAGTGTAAAGCCTGGGGTGCCTAATGAGTGAG
CTAACTCACATTAATTGCGTTGCGCTCACTGCCCGCTTTCCAGTCGGGAAACCTGTCGTGCCAGCTGCAT
TAATGAATCGGCCAACGCGCGGGGAGAGGCGGTTTGCGTATTGGGCGCTCTTCCGCTTCCTCGCTCACTG
ACTCGCTGCGCTCGGTCGTTCGGCTGCGGCGAGCGGTATCAGCTCACTCAAAGGCGGTAATACGGTTATC
CACAGAATCAGGGGATAACGCAGGAAAGAACATGTGAGCAAAAGGCCAGCAAAAGGCCAGGAACCGTAAA
AAGGCCGCGTTGCTGGCGTTTTTCCATAGGCTCCGCCCCCCTGACGAGCATCACAAAAATCGACGCTCAA
GTCAGAGGTGGCGAAACCCGACAGGACTATAAAGATACCAGGCGTTTCCCCCTGGAAGCTCCCTCGTGCG
CTCTCCTGTTCCGACCCTGCCGCTTACCGGATACCTGTCCGCCTTTCTCCCTTCGGGAAGCGTGGCGCTT
TCTCATAGCTCACGCTGTAGGTATCTCAGTTCGGTGTAGGTCGTTCGCTCCAAGCTGGGCTGTGTGCACG
AACCCCCCGTTCAGCCCGACCGCTGCGCCTTATCCGGTAACTATCGTCTTGAGTCCAACCCGGTAAGACA
CGACTTATCGCCACTGGCAGCAGCCACTGGTAACAGGATTAGCAGAGCGAGGTATGTAGGCGGTGCTACA
GAGTTCTTGAAGTGGTGGCCTAACTACGGCTACACTAGAAGAACAGTATTTGGTATCTGCGCTCTGCTGA
AGCCAGTTACCTTCGGAAAAAGAGTTGGTAGCTCTTGATCCGGCAAACAAACCACCGCTGGTAGCGGTGG
TTTTTTTGTTTGCAAGCAGCAGATTACGCGCAGAAAAAAAGGATCTCAAGAAGATCCTTTGATCTTTTCT
ACGGGGTCTGACGCTCAGTGGAACGAAAACTCACGTTAAGGGATTTTGGTCATGAGATTATCAAAAAGGA
TCTTCACCTAGATCCTTTTAAATTAAAAATGAAGTTTTAAATCAATCTAAAGTATATATGAGTAAACTTG
GTCTGACAGTTACCAATGCTTAATCAGTGAGGCACCTATCTCAGCGATCTGTCTATTTCGTTCATCCATA
GTTGCCTGACTCCCCGTCGTGTAGATAACTACGATACGGGAGGGCTTACCATCTGGCCCCAGTGCTGCAA
TGATACCGCGAGACCCACGCTCACCGGCTCCAGATTTATCAGCAATAAACCAGCCAGCCGGAAGGGCCGA
GCGCAGAAGTGGTCCTGCAACTTTATCCGCCTCCATCCAGTCTATTAATTGTTGCCGGGAAGCTAGAGTA
AGTAGTTCGCCAGTTAATAGTTTGCGCAACGTTGTTGCCATTGCTACAGGCATCGTGGTGTCACGCTCGT
CGTTTGGTATGGCTTCATTCAGCTCCGGTTCCCAACGATCAAGGCGAGTTACATGATCCCCCATGTTGTG
CAAAAAAGCGGTTAGCTCCTTCGGTCCTCCGATCGTTGTCAGAAGTAAGTTGGCCGCAGTGTTATCACTC
ATGGTTATGGCAGCACTGCATAATTCTCTTACTGTCATGCCATCCGTAAGATGCTTTTCTGTGACTGGTG
AGTACTCAACCAAGTCATTCTGAGAATAGTGTATGCGGCGACCGAGTTGCTCTTGCCCGGCGTCAATACG
GGATAATACCGCGCCACATAGCAGAACTTTAAAAGTGCTCATCATTGGAAAACGTTCTTCGGGGCGAAAA
CTCTCAAGGATCTTACCGCTGTTGAGATCCAGTTCGATGTAACCCACTCGTGCACCCAACTGATCTTCAG
CATCTTTTACTTTCACCAGCGTTTCTGGGTGAGCAAAAACAGGAAGGCAAAATGCCGCAAAAAAGGGAAT
AAGGGCGACACGGAAATGTTGAATACTCATACTCTTCCTTTTTCAATATTATTGAAGCATTTATCAGGGT
TATTGTCTCATGAGCGGATACATATTTGAATGTATTTAGAAAAATAAACAAATAGGGGTTCCGCGCACAT
TTCCCCGAAAAGTGCCACCTGACGTC
Features (pLannotate 1.2.2; 24 found; start..end, strand, type, name):
     28..80      -  misc_feature   bom (fragment): basis of mobility region from pBR322
    235..614     +  enhancer       CMV enhancer: human cytomegalovirus immediate early enhancer
    615..818     +  promoter       CMV promoter: human cytomegalovirus (CMV) immediate early promoter
    814..847     +  LTR            5' LTR (truncated) (fragment): truncated 5' long terminal repeat (LTR) from HIV-1
    863..881     +  promoter       T7 promoter: promoter for bacteriophage T7 RNA polymerase
    911..935     +  protein_bind   attB1: mutant version of attB; recombination site for the Gateway® BP reaction BP Clonase™
    953..1171    +  CDS            SRC (fragment): SRC_HUMAN - Also known as SRC1. Experimental evidence at protein level: Swiss-Prot protein existence level 1. Non-receptor protein tyrosine kinase which is activated following engagement of many different classes of cellular receptors including immune response receptors, integrins and other adhesion receptors, receptor protein tyrosine kinases, G protein-coupled receptors as well as cytokine receptors. Participates in signaling pathways that control a diverse spectrum of biological activities including gene transcription, immune response, cell adhesion, cell cycle progression, apoptosis, migra
   1173..1197    -  protein_bind   attB2: mutant version of attB; recombination site for the Gateway® BP reaction BP Clonase™
   1208..1258    +  CDS            3xFLAG (fragment): three tandem FLAG® epitope tags
   1284..1325    +  CDS            V5 tag: epitope tag from simian virus 5
   1381..1605    +  polyA_signal   bGH poly(A) signal: bovine growth hormone polyadenylation signal
   1609..1630    +  promoter       SV40 promoter (fragment): SV40 enhancer and early promoter
   1651..2079    +  rep_origin     f1 ori (sequence partly withheld): f1 bacteriophage origin of replication; arrow indicates direction of (+) strand synthesis
   2093..2422    +  promoter       SV40 promoter: SV40 enhancer and early promoter
   2489..3280    +  CDS            neo: KKA2_KLEPN - Also known as kan, nptII. Experimental evidence at protein level: Swiss-Prot protein existence level 1. Resistance to kanamycin, neomycin, paromomycin, ribostamycin, butirosin and gentamicin B. From Klebsiella pneumoniae.
   3306..3464    +  CDS            ble (fragment): BLE_KLEPN - Experimental evidence at protein level: Swiss-Prot protein existence level 1. Binding protein with a strong affinity to the bleomycin family of antibiotics. Binds to CL990; an antimitotic-antibiotic compound. From Klebsiella pneumoniae.
   3459..3580    +  polyA_signal   SV40 poly(A) signal: SV40 polyadenylation signal
   3653..3669    -  protein_bind   lac operator: The lac repressor binds to the lac operator to inhibit transcription in E. coli. This inhibition can be relieved by adding lactose or isopropyl-β-D-thiogalactopyranoside (IPTG). lac repressor encoded by lacI
   3677..3707    -  promoter       lac promoter: promoter for the E. coli lac operon
   3722..3743    -  protein_bind   CAP binding site: CAP binding activates transcription in the presence of cAMP. E. coli catabolite activator protein
   3756..3848    -  CDS            lacI (fragment): lac repressor; lacI; The lac repressor binds to the lac operator to inhibit transcription in E. coli. This inhibition can be relieved by adding lactose or isopropyl-β-D-thiogalactopyranoside (IPTG).
   4031..4619    -  rep_origin     ori: high-copy-number ColE1/pMB1/pBR322/pUC origin of replication
   4790..5650    -  CDS            AmpR: β-lactamase; bla; confers resistance to ampicillin, carbenicillin, and related antibiotics
   5651..5755    -  promoter       AmpR promoter: bla
