[The description below was written by a language model from this plasmid's Addgene catalogue record and pLannotate feature annotations shown in this document.]
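Description:
pDEST40-2XFL-Src-S4-UD is a mammalian expression plasmid built on a modified pcDNA-DEST40 Gateway destination backbone. It carries a 219 bp fragment of human SRC that encodes only the N-terminal SH4 and unique domain (UD) regions, with the SH3, SH2 and kinase domains deleted. The fragment was introduced by Gateway recombination and sits between attB1 and attB2 sites downstream of the human CMV immediate-early enhancer and promoter. A T7 promoter lies just upstream of the insert, and transcripts are terminated by the bovine growth hormone polyadenylation signal. The backbone modification supplies a C-terminal 2X Flag tag. The automated annotation detects this as a partial match to a 3xFLAG element immediately after attB2. It also finds the V5 epitope sequence of the parental vector further downstream, but the record does not say whether V5 remains in frame with the expressed protein.

In E. coli the plasmid is maintained at high copy through a ColE1/pUC-type origin and selected with ampicillin via the β-lactamase gene. An f1 origin is also present. For mammalian cells, an SV40 early promoter drives a neomycin phosphotransferase cassette ending in an SV40 poly(A) signal, which allows G418 selection of stable transfectants. Several short annotated hits (HIV-1 LTR, ble, lacI, bom and lac promoter/operator fragments) appear to be backbone remnants or partial matches rather than functional modules. The sequenced record is 5,786 nt, shorter than the listed 7,100 bp backbone size, which probably includes the Gateway cassette replaced during cloning.

The construct is intended for structure-function studies of Src. It allows the intrinsically disordered N-terminal region to be expressed on its own and followed through its Flag epitope, in the context of work on a dimerization function in that region.
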