Addgene plasmid #140305: pDEST40-2XFL-Src-S4-UD
Purpose: Expresses Flag-tagged human Src-S4-UD in mammalian cells for structure-function studies
Depositing lab: Mark Moasser. Depositing organization: University of California, San Francisco (UCSF). Publication: A Dimerization Function in the Intrinsically Disordered N-Terminal Region of Src. Spassov DS, Ruiz-Saenz A, Piple A, Moasser MM. Cell Rep. 2018 Oct 9;25(2):449-463.e4. doi: 10.1016/j.celrep.2018.09.035. PubMed 30304684.
Backbone
  Vector backbone: modified pcDNA-pDEST40
  Backbone manufacturer: modified from ThermoFisher 12274015
  Backbone size w/o insert (bp): 7100
  Vector type: Mammalian Expression
  Selectable markers: Neomycin (select with G418)
Growth in bacteria
  Bacterial resistance: Ampicillin, 100 μg/mL
  Growth temperature: 37°C
  Growth strain: DH5alpha
  Copy number: High Copy
Gene/Insert
  Gene/Insert name: Src deletion mutant (alt name: S4-UD)
  Species: H. sapiens (human)
  Insert size (bp): 219
  Mutation: contains only the SH4 and UD regions
  Entrez Gene: SRC (a.k.a. ASV, SRC1, THC6, c-SRC, p60-Src)
  Promoter: CMV
  Tag / fusion protein: 2X Flag (C terminal on backbone)
  Cloning method: Gateway Cloning
Terms and licenses: Academic/Nonprofit Terms; Industry Terms: Not Available to Industry
How to cite: pDEST40-2XFL-Src-S4-UD was a gift from Mark Moasser (Addgene plasmid # 140305 ; http://n2t.net/addgene:140305 ; RRID:Addgene_140305)
