>Addgene plasmid #140305 | pDEST40-2XFL-Src-S4-UD | depositor partial sequence | sequence record 272233 | insert
ATGGGTAGCAACAAGAGCAAGCCCAAGGATGCCAGCCAGCGGCGCCGCAGCCTGGAGCCCGCCGAGAACG
TGCACGGCGCTGGCGGGGGCGCTTTCCCCGCCTCGCAGACCCCCAGCAAGCCAGCCTCGGCCGACGGCCA
CCGCGGCCCCAGCGCGGCCTTCGCCCCCGCGGCCGCCGAGCCCAAGCTGTTCGGAGGCTTCAACTCCTCG
GACACCGTC
